>Addgene plasmid #104123 | LZF1723: mI12b-EGFP | addgene full sequence | sequence record 205269 | Addgene NGS Result
GACATTGATTATTGACTAGTTATTAATAGTAATCAATTACGGGGTCATTAGTTCATAGCCCATATATGGA
GTTCCGCGTTACATAACTTACGGTAAATGGCCCGCCTGGCTGACCGCCCAACGACCCCCGCCCATTGACG
TCAATAATGACGTATGTTCCCATAGTAACGCCAATAGGGACTTTCCATTGACGTCAATGGGTGGAGTATT
TACGGTAAACTGCCCACTTGGCAGTACATCAAGTGTATCATATGCCAAGTACGCCCCCTATTGACGTCAA
TGACGGTAAATGGCCCGCCTGGCATTATGCCCAGTACATGACCTTATGGGACTTTCCTACTTGGCAGTAC
ATCTACGTATTAGTCATCGCTATTACCATGGTGATGCGGTTTTGGCAGTACATCAATGGGCGTGGATAGC
GGTTTGACTCACGGGGATTTCCAAGTCTCCACCCCATTGACGTCAATGGGAGTTTGTTTTGGCACCAAAA
TCAACGGGACTTTCCAAAATGTCGTAACAACTCCGCCCCATTGACGCAAATGGGCGGTAGGCGTGTACGG
TGGGAGGTCTATATAAGCAGCGCGTTTTGCCTGTACTGGGTCTCTCTGGTTAGACCAGATCTGAGCCTGG
GAGCTCTCTGGCTAACTAGGGAACCCACTGCTTAAGCCTCAATAAAGCTTGCCTTGAGTGCTTCAAGTAG
TGTGTGCCCGTCTGTTGTGTGACTCTGGTAACTAGAGATCCCTCAGACCCTTTTAGTCAGTGTGGAAAAT
CTCTAGCAGTGGCGCCCGAACAGGGACTTGAAAGCGAAAGGGAAACCAGAGGAGCTCTCTCGACGCAGGA
CTCGGCTTGCTGAAGCGCGCACGGCAAGAGGCGAGGGGCGGCGACTGGTGAGTACGCCAAAAATTTTGAC
TAGCGGAGGCTAGAAGGAGAGAGATGGGTGCGAGAGCGTCAGTATTAAGCGGGGGAGAATTAGATCGCGA
TGGGAAAAAATTCGGTTAAGGCCAGGGGGAAAGAAAAAATATAAATTAAAACATATAGTATGGGCAAGCA
GGGAGCTAGAACGATTCGCAGTTAATCCTGGCCTGTTAGAAACATCAGAAGGCTGTAGACAAATACTGGG
ACAGCTACAACCATCCCTTCAGACAGGATCAGAAGAACTTAGATCATTATATAATACAGTAGCAACCCTC
TATTGTGTGCATCAAAGGATAGAGATAAAAGACACCAAGGAAGCTTTAGACAAGATAGAGGAAGAGCAAA
ACAAAAGTAAGACCACCGCACAGCAAGCGGCCGCTGATCTTCAGACCTGGAGGAGGAGATATGAGGGACA
ATTGGAGAAGTGAATTATATAAATATAAAGTAGTAAAAATTGAACCATTAGGAGTAGCACCCACCAAGGC
AAAGAGAAGAGTGGTGCAGAGAGAAAAAAGAGCAGTGGGAATAGGAGCTTTGTTCCTTGGGTTCTTGGGA
GCAGCAGGAAGCACTATGGGCGCAGCGTCAATGACGCTGACGGTACAGGCCAGACAATTATTGTCTGGTA
TAGTGCAGCAGCAGAACAATTTGCTGAGGGCTATTGAGGCGCAACAGCATCTGTTGCAACTCACAGTCTG
GGGCATCAAGCAGCTCCAGGCAAGAATCCTGGCTGTGGAAAGATACCTAAAGGATCAACAGCTCCTGGGG
ATTTGGGGTTGCTCTGGAAAACTCATTTGCACCACTGCTGTGCCTTGGAATGCTAGTTGGAGTAATAAAT
CTCTGGAACAGATTTGGAATCACACGACCTGGATGGAGTGGGACAGAGAAATTAACAATTACACAAGCTT
AATACACTCCTTAATTGAAGAATCGCAAAACCAGCAAGAAAAGAATGAACAAGAATTATTGGAATTAGAT
AAATGGGCAAGTTTGTGGAATTGGTTTAACATAACAAATTGGCTGTGGTATATAAAATTATTCATAATGA
TAGTAGGAGGCTTGGTAGGTTTAAGAATAGTTTTTGCTGTACTTTCTATAGTGAATAGAGTTAGGCAGGG
ATATTCACCATTATCGTTTCAGACCCACCTCCCAACCCCGAGGGGACCCGACAGGCCCGAAGGAATAGAA
GAAGAAGGTGGAGAGAGAGACAGAGACAGATCCATTCGATTAGTGAACGGATCGGCACTGCGTGCGCCAA
TTCTGCAGACAAATGGCAGTATTCATCCACAATTTTAAAAGAAAAGGGGGGATTGGGGGGTACAGTGCAG
GGGAAAGAATAGTAGACATAATAGCAACAGACATACAAACTAAAGAATTACAAAAACAAATTACAAAAAT
TCAAAATTTTCGGGTTTATTACAGGGACAGCAGAGATCCAGTTTGGTTAATTAAGCGTACAGCTGCAAAC
CCAAGAGGGTCAGCATCATTTCACTGTATTCTCTTCTTGATTACAAGCCGGGCCCATCAAACACAACATA
ATTACAGTAATTTCAGGTTTATTTATTCTAATGCAGTTTCCCCATCTCTCTGGTAATTATGAGCAATTTT
TTCGCCCAGGGAATCTTTTTGCATTAACAAAAGAGATAACGCACTGAAAGCCAAATTTGCTGCGCATTGA
GAAAAGGGAAAAAAAAATCAAATAGGTGCGAGCTGCCATCTCTGCAATTCTCCGGTACCGGAGCCCGCAA
ATTGCTTGCAGGTGTATGGAGCAAGCTTGTCAATGGCCGGGCCTCCAAATTAGCAAATGCACAGCAGCGA
AGTAATGAAGACAGACTTAGCAAAATTGCTAAACAACAGATACCTCTTTAATATCCTCTCTCTCACACAC
GAGCTCTAAAGGGGGTAGGGGTGGGGGTGGGGCACAGTCCCAACCTTTCCCTCACTGGACCGGTCGCCAC
CATGGTGAGCAAGGGCGAGGAGCTGTTCACCGGGGTGGTGCCCATCCTGGTCGAGCTGGACGGCGACGTA
AACGGCCACAAGTTCAGCGTGTCCGGCGAGGGCGAGGGCGATGCCACCTACGGCAAGCTGACCCTGAAGT
TCATCTGCACCACCGGCAAGCTGCCCGTGCCCTGGCCCACCCTCGTGACCACCCTGACCTACGGCGTGCA
GTGCTTCAGCCGCTACCCCGACCACATGAAGCAGCACGACTTCTTCAAGTCCGCCATGCCCGAAGGCTAC
GTCCAGGAGCGCACCATCTTCTTCAAGGACGACGGCAACTACAAGACCCGCGCCGAGGTGAAGTTCGAGG
GCGACACCCTGGTGAACCGCATCGAGCTGAAGGGCATCGACTTCAAGGAGGACGGCAACATCCTGGGGCA
CAAGCTGGAGTACAACTACAACAGCCACAACGTCTATATCATGGCCGACAAGCAGAAGAACGGCATCAAG
GTGAACTTCAAGATCCGCCACAACATCGAGGACGGCAGCGTGCAGCTCGCCGACCACTACCAGCAGAACA
CCCCCATCGGCGACGGCCCCGTGCTGCTGCCCGACAACCACTACCTGAGCACCCAGTCCGCCCTGAGCAA
AGACCCCAACGAGAAGCGCGATCACATGGTCCTGCTGGAGTTCGTGACCGCCGCCGGGATCACTCTCGGC
ATGGACGAGCTGTACAAGTAAAGCGGCCGCGACTCTAGAATTCGATATCAAGCTTATCGATAATCAACCT
CTGGATTACAAAATTTGTGAAAGATTGACTGGTATTCTTAACTATGTTGCTCCTTTTACGCTATGTGGAT
ACGCTGCTTTAATGCCTTTGTATCATGCTATTGCTTCCCGTATGGCTTTCATTTTCTCCTCCTTGTATAA
ATCCTGGTTGCTGTCTCTTTATGAGGAGTTGTGGCCCGTTGTCAGGCAACGTGGCGTGGTGTGCACTGTG
TTTGCTGACGCAACCCCCACTGGTTGGGGCATTGCCACCACCTGTCAGCTCCTTTCCGGGACTTTCGCTT
TCCCCCTCCCTATTGCCACGGCGGAACTCATCGCCGCCTGCCTTGCCCGCTGCTGGACAGGGGCTCGGCT
GTTGGGCACTGACAATTCCGTGGTGTTGTCGGGGAAATCATCGTCCTTTCCTTGGCTGCTCGCCTGTGTT
GCCACCTGGATTCTGCGCGGGACGTCCTTCTGCTACGTCCCTTCGGCCCTCAATCCAGCGGACCTTCCTT
CCCGCGGCCTGCTGCCGGCTCTGCGGCCTCTTCCGCGTCTTCGCCTTCGCCCTCAGACGAGTCGGATCTC
CCTTTGGGCCGCCTCCCCGCATCGATACCGTCGACCTCGAGACCTAGAAAAACATGGAGCAATCACAAGT
AGCAATACAGCAGCTACCAATGCTGATTGTGCCTGGCTAGAAGCACAAGAGGAGGAGGAGGTGGGTTTTC
CAGTCACACCTCAGGTACCTTTAAGACCAATGACTTACAAGGCAGCTGTAGATCTTAGCCACTTTTTAAA
AGAAAAGGGGGGACTGGAAGGGCTAATTCACTCCCAACGAAGACAAGATATCCTTGATCTGTGGATCTAC
CACACACAAGGCTACTTCCCTGATTGGCAGAACTACACACCAGGGCCAGGGATCAGATATCCACTGACCT
TTGGATGGTGCTACAAGCTAGTACCAGTTGAGCAAGAGAAGGTAGAAGAAGCCAATGAAGGAGAGAACAC
CCGCTTGTTACACCCTGTGAGCCTGCATGGGATGGATGACCCGGAGAGAGAAGTATTAGAGTGGAGGTTT
GACAGCCGCCTAGCATTTCATCACATGGCCCGAGAGCTGCATCCGGACTGTACTGGGTCTCTCTGGTTAG
ACCAGATCTGAGCCTGGGAGCTCTCTGGCTAACTAGGGAACCCACTGCTTAAGCCTCAATAAAGCTTGCC
TTGAGTGCTTCAAGTAGTGTGTGCCCGTCTGTTGTGTGACTCTGGTAACTAGAGATCCCTCAGACCCTTT
TAGTCAGTGTGGAAAATCTCTAGCAGGGCCCGTTTAAACCCGCTGATCAGCCTCGACTGTGCCTTCTAGT
TGCCAGCCATCTGTTGTTTGCCCCTCCCCCGTGCCTTCCTTGACCCTGGAAGGTGCCACTCCCACTGTCC
TTTCCTAATAAAATGAGGAAATTGCATCGCATTGTCTGAGTAGGTGTCATTCTATTCTGGGGGGTGGGGT
GGGGCAGGACAGCAAGGGGGAGGATTGGGAAGACAATAGCAGGCATGCTGGGGATGCGGTGGGCTCTATG
GCTTCTGAGGCGGAAAGAACCAGCTGGGGCTCTAGGGGGTATCCCC
[124 nt withheld, positions 5227-5350]
C
[91 nt withheld, positions 5352-5442]
A
[49 nt withheld, positions 5444-5492]
CCTTTGACGTTGGAGTCCACGTTCTTT
[37 nt withheld, positions 5520-5556]
ACCCTATCTCGGTCTATTCTTTTGATTTATAAGGGATTTTGCCGATTTCGGCCTATTGGTTAAAAAATGA
GCTGATTTAACAAAAATTTAACGCGAATTAATTCTGTGGAATGTGTGTCAGTTAGGGTGTGGAAAGTCCC
CAGGCTCCCCAGCAGGCAGAAGTATGCAAAGCATGCATCTCAATTAGTCAGCAACCAGGTGTGGAAAGTC
CCCAGGCTCCCCAGCAGGCAGAAGTATGCAAAGCATGCATCTCAATTAGTCAGCAACCATAGTCCCGCCC
CTAACTCCGCCCATCCCGCCCCTAACTCCGCCCAGTTCCGCCCATTCTCCGCCCCATGGCTGACTAATTT
TTTTTATTTATGCAGAGGCCGAGGCCGCCTCTGCCTCTGAGCTATTCCAGAAGTAGTGAGGAGGCTTTTT
TGGAGGCCTAGGCTTTTGCAAAAAGCTCCCGGGAGCTTGTATATCCATTTTCGGATCTGATCAGCACGTG
TTGACAATTAATCATCGGCATAGTATATCGGCATAGTATAATACGACAAGGTGAGGAACTAAACCATGGC
CAAGTTGACCAGTGCCGTTCCGGTGCTCACCGCGCGCGACGTCGCCGGAGCGGTCGAGTTCTGGACCGAC
CGGCTCGGGTTCTCCCGGGACTTCGTGGAGGACGACTTCGCCGGTGTGGTCCGGGACGACGTGACCCTGT
TCATCAGCGCGGTCCAGGACCAGGTGGTGCCGGACAACACCCTGGCCTGGGTGTGGGTGCGCGGCCTGGA
CGAGCTGTACGCCGAGTGGTCGGAGGTCGTGTCCACGAACTTCCGGGACGCCTCCGGGCCGGCCATGACC
GAGATCGGCGAGCAGCCGTGGGGGCGGGAGTTCGCCCTGCGCGACCCGGCCGGCAACTGCGTGCACTTCG
TGGCCGAGGAGCAGGACTGACACGTGCTACGAGATTTCGATTCCACCGCCGCCTTCTATGAAAGGTTGGG
CTTCGGAATCGTTTTCCGGGACGCCGGCTGGATGATCCTCCAGCGCGGGGATCTCATGCTGGAGTTCTTC
GCCCACCCCAACTTGTTTATTGCAGCTTATAATGGTTACAAATAAAGCAATAGCATCACAAATTTCACAA
ATAAAGCATTTTTTTCACTGCATTCTAGTTGTGGTTTGTCCAAACTCATCAATGTATCTTATCATGTCTG
TATACCGTCGACCTCTAGCTAGAGCTTGGCGTAATCATGGTCATAGCTGTTTCCTGTGTGAAATTGTTAT
CCGCTCACAATTCCACACAACATACGAGCCGGAAGCATAAAGTGTAAAGCCTGGGGTGCCTAATGAGTGA
GCTAACTCACATTAATTGCGTTGCGCTCACTGCCCGCTTTCCAGTCGGGAAACCTGTCGTGCCAGCTGCA
TTAATGAATCGGCCAACGCGCGGGGAGAGGCGGTTTGCGTATTGGGCGCTCTTCCGCTTCCTCGCTCACT
GACTCGCTGCGCTCGGTCGTTCGGCTGCGGCGAGCGGTATCAGCTCACTCAAAGGCGGTAATACGGTTAT
CCACAGAATCAGGGGATAACGCAGGAAAGAACATGTGAGCAAAAGGCCAGCAAAAGGCCAGGAACCGTAA
AAAGGCCGCGTTGCTGGCGTTTTTCCATAGGCTCCGCCCCCCTGACGAGCATCACAAAAATCGACGCTCA
AGTCAGAGGTGGCGAAACCCGACAGGACTATAAAGATACCAGGCGTTTCCCCCTGGAAGCTCCCTCGTGC
GCTCTCCTGTTCCGACCCTGCCGCTTACCGGATACCTGTCCGCCTTTCTCCCTTCGGGAAGCGTGGCGCT
TTCTCATAGCTCACGCTGTAGGTATCTCAGTTCGGTGTAGGTCGTTCGCTCCAAGCTGGGCTGTGTGCAC
GAACCCCCCGTTCAGCCCGACCGCTGCGCCTTATCCGGTAACTATCGTCTTGAGTCCAACCCGGTAAGAC
ACGACTTATCGCCACTGGCAGCAGCCACTGGTAACAGGATTAGCAGAGCGAGGTATGTAGGCGGTGCTAC
AGAGTTCTTGAAGTGGTGGCCTAACTACGGCTACACTAGAAGAACAGTATTTGGTATCTGCGCTCTGCTG
AAGCCAGTTACCTTCGGAAAAAGAGTTGGTAGCTCTTGATCCGGCAAACAAACCACCGCTGGTAGCGGTG
GTTTTTTTGTTTGCAAGCAGCAGATTACGCGCAGAAAAAAAGGATCTCAAGAAGATCCTTTGATCTTTTC
TACGGGGTCTGACGCTCAGTGGAACGAAAACTCACGTTAAGGGATTTTGGTCATGAGATTATCAAAAAGG
ATCTTCACCTAGATCCTTTTAAATTAAAAATGAAGTTTTAAATCAATCTAAAGTATATATGAGTAAACTT
GGTCTGACAGTTACCAATGCTTAATCAGTGAGGCACCTATCTCAGCGATCTGTCTATTTCGTTCATCCAT
AGTTGCCTGACTCCCCGTCGTGTAGATAACTACGATACGGGAGGGCTTACCATCTGGCCCCAGTGCTGCA
ATGATACCGCGAGACCCACGCTCACCGGCTCCAGATTTATCAGCAATAAACCAGCCAGCCGGAAGGGCCG
AGCGCAGAAGTGGTCCTGCAACTTTATCCGCCTCCATCCAGTCTATTAATTGTTGCCGGGAAGCTAGAGT
AAGTAGTTCGCCAGTTAATAGTTTGCGCAACGTTGTTGCCATTGCTACAGGCATCGTGGTGTCACGCTCG
TCGTTTGGTATGGCTTCATTCAGCTCCGGTTCCCAACGATCAAGGCGAGTTACATGATCCCCCATGTTGT
GCAAAAAAGCGGTTAGCTCCTTCGGTCCTCCGATCGTTGTCAGAAGTAAGTTGGCCGCAGTGTTATCACT
CATGGTTATGGCAGCACTGCATAATTCTCTTACTGTCATGCCATCCGTAAGATGCTTTTCTGTGACTGGT
GAGTACTCAACCAAGTCATTCTGAGAATAGTGTATGCGGCGACCGAGTTGCTCTTGCCCGGCGTCAATAC
GGGATAATACCGCGCCACATAGCAGAACTTTAAAAGTGCTCATCATTGGAAAACGTTCTTCGGGGCGAAA
ACTCTCAAGGATCTTACCGCTGTTGAGATCCAGTTCGATGTAACCCACTCGTGCACCCAACTGATCTTCA
GCATCTTTTACTTTCACCAGCGTTTCTGGGTGAGCAAAAACAGGAAGGCAAAATGCCGCAAAAAAGGGAA
TAAGGGCGACACGGAAATGTTGAATACTCATACTCTTCCTTTTTCAATATTATTGAAGCATTTATCAGGG
TTATTGTCTCATGAGCGGATACATATTTGAATGTATTTAGAAAAATAAACAAATAGGGGTTCCGCGCACA
TTTCCCCGAAAAGTGCCACCTGACGTCGACGGATCGGGAGATCTCCCGATCCCCTATGGTGCACTCTCAG
TACAATCTGCTCTGATGCCGCATAGTTAAGCCAGTATCTGCTCCCTGCTTGTGTGTTGGAGGTCGCTGAG
TAGTGCGCGAGCAAAATTTAAGCTACAACAAGGCAAGGCTTGACCGACAATTGCATGAAGAATCTGCTTA
GGGTTAGGCGTTTTGCGCTGCTTCGCGATGTACGGGCCAGATATACGCGTT
Features (pLannotate 1.2.2; 29 found; start..end, strand, type, name):
      1..380     +  enhancer       CMV enhancer: human cytomegalovirus immediate early enhancer
    381..580     +  promoter       CMV promoter: human cytomegalovirus (CMV) immediate early promoter
    598..778     +  LTR            5' LTR (truncated): truncated 5' long terminal repeat (LTR) from HIV-1
    825..950     +  misc_feature   HIV-1 Ψ: packaging signal of human immunodeficiency virus type 1
    934..1297    +  CDS            HIV-1 gag (fragment): gag protein from human immunodeficiency virus 1; gag
   1443..1676    +  misc_feature   RRE: The Rev response element (RRE) of HIV-1 allows for Rev-dependent mRNA export from the nucleus to the cytoplasm.
   2053..2153    +  CDS            Rev (fragment): human immunodeficiency virus 1 (HIV-1) Rev protein; rev; enhances nuclear export of unspliced and incompletely spliced viral mRNAs
   2203..2320    +  misc_feature   cPPT/CTS: central polypurine tract and central termination sequence of HIV-1
   2872..3591    +  CDS            EGFP: the original enhanced GFP (Yang et al., 1996) mammalian codon-optimized
   3608..3632    +  misc_feature   MCS (fragment): pBluescript multiple cloning site
   3632..4220    +  misc_feature   WPRE: woodchuck hepatitis virus posttranscriptional regulatory element
   4157..4738    +  CDS            nef (fragment): NEF_HV1H2 - Experimental evidence at protein level: Swiss-Prot protein existence level 1. Extracellular Nef protein targets CD4(+) T-lymphocytes for apoptosis by interacting with CXCR4 surface receptors. From Human immunodeficiency virus type 1 group M subtype B (isolate HXB2) (HIV-1).
   4745..4925    +  LTR            5' LTR (truncated): truncated 5' long terminal repeat (LTR) from HIV-1
   4957..5181    +  polyA_signal   bGH poly(A) signal: bovine growth hormone polyadenylation signal
   5185..5206    +  promoter       SV40 promoter (fragment): SV40 enhancer and early promoter
   5227..5655    +  rep_origin     f1 ori (sequence partly withheld): f1 bacteriophage origin of replication; arrow indicates direction of (+) strand synthesis
   5669..5998    +  promoter       SV40 promoter: SV40 enhancer and early promoter
   6046..6093    +  promoter       EM7 promoter: synthetic bacterial promoter&nbsp
   6112..6486    +  CDS            BleoR: antibiotic-binding protein; Sh ble from Streptoalloteichus hindustanus; confers resistance to bleomycin, phleomycin, and Zeocin™
   6496..6621    +  CDS            ble (fragment): BLE_KLEPN - Experimental evidence at protein level: Swiss-Prot protein existence level 1. Binding protein with a strong affinity to the bleomycin family of antibiotics. Binds to CL990; an antimitotic-antibiotic compound. From Klebsiella pneumoniae.
   6616..6737    +  polyA_signal   SV40 poly(A) signal: SV40 polyadenylation signal
   6810..6826    -  protein_bind   lac operator: The lac repressor binds to the lac operator to inhibit transcription in E. coli. This inhibition can be relieved by adding lactose or isopropyl-β-D-thiogalactopyranoside (IPTG). lac repressor encoded by lacI
   6834..6864    -  promoter       lac promoter: promoter for the E. coli lac operon
   6879..6900    -  protein_bind   CAP binding site: CAP binding activates transcription in the presence of cAMP. E. coli catabolite activator protein
   6913..7005    -  CDS            lacI (fragment): lac repressor; lacI; The lac repressor binds to the lac operator to inhibit transcription in E. coli. This inhibition can be relieved by adding lactose or isopropyl-β-D-thiogalactopyranoside (IPTG).
   7188..7776    -  rep_origin     ori: high-copy-number ColE1/pMB1/pBR322/pUC origin of replication
   7947..8807    -  CDS            AmpR: β-lactamase; bla; confers resistance to ampicillin, carbenicillin, and related antibiotics
   8808..8912    -  promoter       AmpR promoter: bla
   8971..9023    -  misc_feature   bom (fragment): basis of mobility region from pBR322
