[The description below was written by a language model from this plasmid's Addgene catalogue record and pLannotate feature annotations shown in this document.]
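Description:
LZF1723: mI12b-EGFP is a 9.2 kb HIV-1-based lentiviral transfer plasmid for mammalian expression, deposited as part of the synOptopatch toolkit for all-optical synaptic electrophysiology. It is propagated in E. coli through a high-copy ColE1/pUC-type origin with ampicillin selection (AmpR under its own bla promoter), and it also carries an f1 phage origin. The backbone has a third-generation-style layout. A CMV enhancer/promoter replaces the U3 region upstream of a truncated 5' LTR and drives transcription of the viral genomic RNA in packaging cells. This is followed by the Ψ packaging signal with a gag fragment, the Rev response element for Rev-dependent nuclear export, and the cPPT/CTS element that aids nuclear import of the reverse-transcribed genome. A second truncated LTR closes the proviral unit and is followed by a bGH polyadenylation signal. Outside the LTRs sits an SV40/EM7-driven BleoR (Zeocin resistance) cassette with an SV40 poly(A) signal. Because it lies outside the packaged region, it would not be transferred with the virus.

The payload is EGFP followed by a WPRE, which enhances transcript stability and expression. The catalogue gives the promoter as mI12b. The automated annotation does not label this element, but an unannotated gap of roughly 550 bp between the cPPT/CTS and the EGFP start is where it presumably lies, consistent with the stated 1,227 bp insert. The record does not explain the origin or cell-type specificity of mI12b. EGFP carries no annotated fusion partner or tag, so the construct appears to act as a promoter-restricted fluorescent marker. It would label the transduced cells in which mI12b is active, alongside the optogenetic actuator and voltage-reporter components of the synOptopatch system.
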