Addgene plasmid #104123: LZF1723: mI12b-EGFP
Purpose: synOptopatch construct
Depositing lab: Adam Cohen. Depositing organization: Harvard University. Publication: All-optical synaptic electrophysiology probes mechanism of ketamine-induced disinhibition. Fan LZ, Nehme R, Adam Y, Jung ES, Wu H, Eggan K, Arnold DB, Cohen AE. Nat Methods. 2018 Oct;15(10):823-831. doi: 10.1038/s41592-018-0142-8. Epub 2018 Oct 1. PubMed 30275587.
Backbone
  Vector backbone: Lentiviral backbone
  Backbone size w/o insert (bp): 8000
  Total vector size (bp): 9177
  Vector type: Mammalian Expression, Lentiviral
Growth in bacteria
  Bacterial resistance: Ampicillin, 100 μg/mL
  Growth temperature: 37°C
  Growth strain: NEB Stable
  Copy number: Unknown
Gene/Insert
  Gene/Insert name: EGFP
  Species: Synthetic
  Insert size (bp): 1227
  Promoter: mI12b
  Cloning method: Gibson Cloning
  Sequencing primers: 5′ EGFP-C; 3′ EGFP-N
Resource information
  A portion of this plasmid was derived from a plasmid made by: Christopher Werley and Luis Williams
Terms and licenses: Academic/Nonprofit Terms; Industry Terms: Not Available to Industry
How to cite: LZF1723: mI12b-EGFP was a gift from Adam Cohen (Addgene plasmid # 104123 ; http://n2t.net/addgene:104123 ; RRID:Addgene_104123)
